Addgene plasmid #74337: pISH-Lhx2
Purpose: Use to synthesize riboprobes for in situ hybridization (ISH) probe for Lhx2. Not for gene expression.
Depositing lab: Peter Mombaerts. Depositing organization: Rockefeller University. Publication: The LIM-homeodomain protein Lhx2 is required for complete development of mouse olfactory sensory neurons. Hirota J, Mombaerts P. Proc Natl Acad Sci U S A. 2004 Jun 8;101(23):8751-5. Epub 2004 Jun 1. 10.1073/pnas.0400940101 PubMed 15173589.
Backbone
  Vector backbone: pBlueScript II SK
  Backbone size w/o insert (bp): 2961
Growth in bacteria
  Bacterial resistance: Ampicillin, 100 μg/mL
  Growth temperature: 37°C
  Growth strain: DH5alpha
  Copy number: High Copy
Gene/Insert
  Gene/Insert name: LIM homeobox protein 2 (alt name: Lhx2)
  Species: M. musculus (mouse)
  Insert size (bp): 1695
  GenBank ID: NM_010710
  Entrez Gene: Lhx2 (a.k.a. LH2A, Lh-2, Lim2, ap, apterous)
  Cloning method: Restriction Enzyme; 5′ cloning site BamHI (not destroyed); 3′ cloning site SalI (not destroyed)
  Sequencing primers: 5′ T3; 3′ T7
Terms and licenses: Academic/Nonprofit Terms; Industry Terms: Not Available to Industry
Depositor comments: Addgene's sequencing results identified a mismatch in the Lhx2 sequence in this plasmid compared to GenBank reference sequence NM_010710. This difference will not interfere with probe performance neither with probe specificity.
How to cite: pISH-Lhx2 was a gift from Peter Mombaerts (Addgene plasmid # 74337 ; http://n2t.net/addgene:74337 ; RRID:Addgene_74337)
