[The description below was written by a language model from this plasmid's Addgene catalogue record.]
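Description:
pISH-Lhx2 is a bacterial cloning plasmid built on the pBlueScript II SK phagemid backbone (about 3 kb) and intended purely as a template for in vitro transcription, not for expressing protein. It is maintained at high copy number in E. coli under ampicillin selection. No feature table accompanies the record, so individual backbone elements are not itemised. Vectors of this family typically carry a pUC-type origin, an f1 origin and a polylinker flanked by opposing T3 and T7 phage RNA polymerase promoters, and the record's use of T3 and T7 as the 5′ and 3′ sequencing primers is consistent with this.

The insert is a roughly 1.7 kb fragment of mouse Lhx2 (LIM homeobox protein 2) cDNA, cloned by restriction digestion between BamHI at the 5′ end and SalI at the 3′ end, with both sites preserved. Because phage promoters sit on either side of the insert, linearising the plasmid on one side and transcribing from the opposite promoter yields labelled sense or antisense riboprobes. The record does not state explicitly which polymerase gives the antisense strand, although the insert orientation relative to the T3 and T7 primers suggests the antisense probe would be read from the T7 side.

The stated use is synthesis of riboprobes for in situ hybridization to detect Lhx2 transcripts, and the associated work concerns the role of Lhx2 in the development of mouse olfactory sensory neurons. Repository sequencing found a mismatch relative to the GenBank reference sequence for Lhx2, which the depositor reports does not affect probe performance or specificity.
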