>Addgene plasmid #74337 | pISH-Lhx2 | addgene partial sequence | sequence record 141753 | T3 5'-GCAATTAACCCTCACTAAAGG-3'
GGCCGCTCTAGAACTAGTGGATCCTCTGCTAGCAGAGAATTCGGCACGAGGCCCGGTCCCGCCGCGATGC
TGTTCCACAGTCTGTCGGGCCCCGAGGTGCACGGGGTCATCGACGAGATGGACCGCAGGGCCAAGAGCGA
GGCTCCGGCCATCAGCTCCGCCATCGACCGCGGCGACACGGAGACGACCATGCCGTCCATCAGCAGTGAC
CGGGCAGCGTTGTGTGCTGGCTGTGGGGGCAAGATCTCTGACCGCTACTACCTGCTGGCAGTAGACAAGC
AATGGCACATGCGCTGCCTCAAGTGCTGTGAATGCAAGCTCAACCTGGAGTCGGAACTCACCTGCTTCAG
CAAGGATGGCAGCATCTACTGCAAAGAAGACTACTACAGGCGGTTCTCTGTGCAGCGCTGCGCCCGCTGC
CACCTGGGCATCTCGGCCTCAGAGATGGTGATGCGCGCTCGGGACTTGGTTTATCACCTCAACTGCTTCA
CATGCACAACGTGTAACAAGATGCTGACGACCGGCGACCATTTCGGCATGAAGGACAGCCTGGTCTATTG
CCGCTTGCACTTCGAGGCTCTGCTGCAGGGCGAATACCCAGCACACTTTAACCATGCCGACGTGGCAGCG
GCGGCAGCCGCAGCCGCAGCAGCTAAGAGTGCAGGATTGGGCTCAGCCGGGGCTAATCCGCTGGGTCTTC
CCTACTACAACGGCGTGGGCACTGTGCAAAAGGGGAGGCCGAGAAAGCGCAAGAGTCCAGGACCCGGGGC
AGATCTGGCAGCTTACAACGCCGCGCTTAGCTGTAACGAGAACGATGCTGAACACCTGGATCGTGACCAG
CCCTACCCCAGCAGCCAAAAGACAAAGCGCATGCGCACCTCCTTCAAGCACCACCAGCTTCGGACAATGA
AGTCTTACTTTGCCATTAACCACAATCCCGATGCCAAGGACTTGAAGCAGCTTGCGC
