>Addgene plasmid #74337 | pISH-Lhx2 | addgene partial sequence | sequence record 142799 | T7 5'-TAATACGACTCACTATAGGG-3'
AAAAGGTTGGTAAGAGTCGTTTGTGAAGGGCTGTGGGGCTCGTGGCCCTCCAGGTTGCCAGGCACAGAAG
TTAAGACTGACGTCACAGTCGGCAGGGTGGGGCTAGTCAAGTCTGTGAGGGTTGTAGGCGTGCTGGAGGG
GCTGACCGAGGCGTTGGACAGCTCCGAGGCGGGCCCTGACGGCGTCCCTGTCTGCAGCGTGGCATCTGAC
GTCTTGTCCAC
